Addgene plasmid #41930: MSCV-PM BRD7 sh3
Depositing lab: Stephen Elledge. Depositing organization: Harvard Medical School. Publication: Polybromo-associated BRG1-associated factor components BRD7 and BAF180 are critical regulators of p53 required for induction of replicative senescence. Burrows AE, Smogorzewska A, Elledge SJ. Proc Natl Acad Sci U S A. 2010 Aug 10;107(32):14280-5. doi: 10.1073/pnas.1009559107. Epub 2010 Jul 26. PubMed 20660729.
Backbone
  Vector backbone: MSCV
  Backbone size w/o insert (bp): 7556
  Vector type: Mammalian Expression, Retroviral
  Selectable markers: Puromycin
Growth in bacteria
  Bacterial resistance: Ampicillin, 100 μg/mL
  Growth temperature: 37°C
  Growth strain: DH5alpha
  Copy number: High Copy
Gene/Insert
  Gene/Insert name: BRD7 (alt name: ENSG00000166164)
  gRNA/shRNA sequence: TTATCTTCAAGCATATCTTTGT
  Species: H. sapiens (human)
  Entrez Gene: BRD7 (a.k.a. BP75, CELTIX1, NAG4)
  Cloning method: Unknown
  Sequencing primers: 5′ pLXSN-5; 3′ MSCV-rev
Terms and licenses: Academic/Nonprofit Terms; Industry Terms: Not Available to Industry
How to cite: MSCV-PM BRD7 sh3 was a gift from Stephen Elledge (Addgene plasmid # 41930 ; http://n2t.net/addgene:41930 ; RRID:Addgene_41930)
