[The description below was written by a language model from this plasmid's Addgene catalogue record.]
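Description:
MSCV-PM BRD7 sh3 is a retroviral shRNA vector built on the murine stem cell virus (MSCV) backbone, listed at roughly 7.6 kb without the insert. It is intended for delivery into mammalian cells by retroviral transduction. In bacteria it is maintained as a high-copy plasmid under ampicillin selection. In mammalian cells, puromycin resistance allows enrichment of stably transduced populations. As with other MSCV-type vectors, the viral long terminal repeats and packaging signal would allow the transcript to be packaged into particles when viral proteins are supplied in trans, and the provirus then integrates into the target cell genome. These elements are inferred from the backbone type, because no feature table accompanies the record.

The payload is a short hairpin RNA directed against human BRD7, a bromodomain-containing protein; the "sh3" suffix suggests it is one of several hairpins made against this gene. The record does not state which promoter drives the hairpin, whether the hairpin is embedded in a microRNA scaffold, or how the puromycin marker is expressed, and the cloning method is listed as unknown.

The associated publication examined the polybromo-associated BRG1-associated factor components BRD7 and BAF180 as regulators of p53 required for the induction of replicative senescence. This indicates that the construct was used for stable knockdown of BRD7 in human cells to test loss-of-function effects on p53 activity and senescence. It suits experiments that need sustained BRD7 depletion in a puromycin-selected cell population.
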