>Addgene plasmid #41930 | MSCV-PM BRD7 sh3 | addgene partial sequence | sequence record 62162 | pLXSN5 5'-CCCTTGAACCTCCTCGTTCGACC-3'
GCCCTCACTCCTTCTCTAGGCGCCGGAATTAGATCTCTCGACTAGGGATAACAGGGTAATTGTTTGAATG
AGGCTTCAGTACTTTACAGAATCGTTGCCTGCACATCTTGGAAACACTTGCTGGGATTACTTCTTCAGGT
TAACCCAACAGAAGGCTCGAGAAGGTATATTGCTGTTGACAGTGAGCGCCAAAGATATGCTTGAAGATAA
TAGTGAAGCCACAGATGTATTATCTTCAAGCATATCTTTGTTGCCTACTGCCTCGGAATTCAAGGGGCTA
CTTTAGGAGCAATTATCTTGTTTACTAAAACTGAATACCTTGCTATCTCTTTGATACATTTTTACAAAGC
TGAATTAAAATGGTATAAATTAAATCACTTTTTTCAATTGGAAGACTAATGCGTTTAAACACGCGGCGAC
GCGTTCTACCGGGTAGGGGAGGCGCTTTTCCCAAGGCAGTCTGGAGCATGCGCTTTAGCAGCCCCGCTGG
GCACTTGGCGCTACACAAGTGGCCTCTGGCCTCGCACACATTCCACATCCACCGGTAGGCGCCAACCGGC
TCCGTTCTTTGGTGGCCCCTTCGCGCCACCTTCTACTCCTCCCCTAGTCAGGAAGTTCCCCCCCGCCCCG
CAGCTCGCGTCGTGCAGGACGTGACAAATGGAAGTAGCACGTCTCACTAGTCTCGTGCAGATGGACAGCA
CCGCTGAGCAATGGAAGCGGGTAGGCCTTTGGGGCAGCGGCCAATAGCAGCTTTGCTCCTTCGCTTTCTG
GGCTCAGAGGCTGGGAAGGGGTGGGTCCGGGGGCGGGCTCAGGGGCGGGCTCAGGGGCGGGGCGGGCGCC
CGAAGGTCCTCCGGAGGCCCGGCATTCTGCACGCTTCAAAAGCGCACGTCTGCCGCGCTGTTCTCCTCTT
CCTCATCTCCGGGCCTTTCGACCTGCAGCCCAAGCTTACCATGACCGAGTACAAGCC
